Addgene plasmid #144597: TFORF3121
Purpose: Lentiviral vector for overexpressing transcription factor ORFs with unique 24-bp barcodes. Barcodes facilitate identification of transcription factors in pooled screens.
Depositing lab: Feng Zhang. Depositing organization: Broad Institute. Publication: A transcription factor atlas of directed differentiation. Joung J, Ma S, Tay T, Geiger-Schuller KR, Kirchgatterer PC, Verdine VK, Guo B, Arias-Garcia MA, Allen WE, Singh A, Kuksenko O, Abudayyeh OO, Gootenberg JS, Fu Z, Macrae RK, Buenrostro JD, Regev A, Zhang F. Cell. 2023 Jan 5;186(1):209-229.e26. doi: 10.1016/j.cell.2022.11.026. PubMed 36608654.
Backbone
  Vector backbone: pLX_TRC317
  Backbone manufacturer: Broad Institute Genetic Perturbation Platform
  Backbone size w/o insert (bp): 8264
  Vector type: Mammalian Expression, Lentiviral
  Selectable markers: Puromycin
Growth in bacteria
  Bacterial resistance: Ampicillin, 100 μg/mL
  Growth temperature: 37°C
  Growth strain: NEB Stable
  Copy number: High Copy
Gene/Insert
  Gene/Insert name: ZNF341
  Species: H. sapiens (human)
  Insert size (bp): 2645
  Entrez Gene: ZNF341
  Promoter: EF1a
  Cloning method: Unknown
  Sequencing primers: 5′ GGGTGGAGACTGAAGTTAGGCCAG; 3′ CACATAGCGTAAAAGGAGCAACATAG
Resource information
  A portion of this plasmid was derived from a plasmid made by: Genewiz synthesis
Terms and licenses: Academic/Nonprofit Terms; Industry Terms: Not Available to Industry
Depositor comments: NM_032819.4 . The transcription factor ORF portion of this plasmid was synthesized by Genewiz. Please test multiple small colonies in case of plasmid recombination. To make this collection available in a timely manner, a portion of this collection was not fully sequenced by Addgene. If an Addgene verified full plasmid sequence is not available, please contact us prior to placing an order to request the full sequence.
How to cite: TFORF3121 was a gift from Feng Zhang (Addgene plasmid # 144597 ; http://n2t.net/addgene:144597 ; RRID:Addgene_144597)
