[The description below was written by a language model from this plasmid's Addgene catalogue record and pLannotate feature annotations shown in this document.]
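Description:
TFORF3121 is a third-generation-style, self-inactivating lentiviral expression plasmid built on the pLX_TRC317 backbone and carrying the human transcription factor ZNF341 (a transcriptional activator of STAT3, and also STAT1, involved in immune homeostasis). It belongs to a barcoded transcription factor ORF collection, in which each ORF is paired with a unique 24-bp barcode so that the factor can be identified in pooled overexpression screens. The barcode is not annotated in the feature table. In bacteria the plasmid is maintained through a high-copy ColE1/pUC-type origin and an ampicillin resistance gene. An f1 origin and remnants of a lac/lacZα cloning region with T3 and T7 promoters are also present. The depositor notes that the plasmid may recombine during propagation, as is common for LTR-containing vectors.

The viral genome is transcribed from an RSV promoter fused to a truncated HIV-1 5' LTR, followed by the Ψ packaging signal with a gag fragment and the RRE for Rev-dependent nuclear export. Inside the provirus, an SV40 early promoter/origin region drives puromycin N-acetyltransferase for selecting transduced mammalian cells. This is followed by a cPPT/CTS, which aids nuclear import of the reverse-transcribed genome. The EF-1α promoter then provides strong constitutive expression of the ZNF341 coding sequence, which was made by gene synthesis. Downstream lie a short sequence annotated as a U6 promoter fragment, whose role the record does not explain, and a WPRE to enhance transcript expression. The ΔU3 3' LTR inactivates LTR promoter activity after integration, and an SV40 polyadenylation signal sits beyond it. The construct is intended for lentiviral ZNF341 overexpression, either individually or within pooled screens such as directed-differentiation studies.
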