Features (pLannotate 1.2.2; 31 found; start..end, strand, type, name):
      1..1179    +  promoter       EF-1α promoter: strong constitutive promoter for human elongation factor EF-1α
   1196..3736    +  CDS            ZNF341: ZN341_HUMAN - Experimental evidence at protein level: Swiss-Prot protein existence level 1. Transcriptional activator of STAT3 involved in the regulation of immune homeostasis. Also able to activate STAT1 transcription. From Homo sapiens (Human).
   3752..3805    +  promoter       U6 promoter (fragment): RNA polymerase III promoter for human U6 snRNA
   3847..4435    +  misc_feature   WPRE: woodchuck hepatitis virus posttranscriptional regulatory element
   4486..4505    +  misc_feature   cPPT/CTS (fragment): central polypurine tract and central termination sequence of HIV-1
   4507..4740    +  LTR            3' LTR (ΔU3): self-inactivating 3' long terminal repeat (LTR) from HIV-1
   4818..4939    +  polyA_signal   SV40 poly(A) signal: SV40 polyadenylation signal
   4979..5114    +  rep_origin     SV40 ori: SV40 origin of replication
   5135..5153    -  promoter       T7 promoter: promoter for bacteriophage T7 RNA polymerase
   5161..5316    +  CDS            lacZα (fragment): LacZα fragment of β-galactosidase; lacZ fragment
   5321..5749    +  rep_origin     f1 ori (sequence partly withheld): f1 bacteriophage origin of replication; arrow indicates direction of (+) strand synthesis
   5802..5906    +  promoter       AmpR promoter: bla
   5907..6767    +  CDS            AmpR: β-lactamase; bla; confers resistance to ampicillin, carbenicillin, and related antibiotics
   6938..7526    +  rep_origin     ori: high-copy-number ColE1/pMB1/pBR322/pUC origin of replication
   7709..7801    +  CDS            lacI (fragment): lac repressor; lacI; The lac repressor binds to the lac operator to inhibit transcription in E. coli. This inhibition can be relieved by adding lactose or isopropyl-β-D-thiogalactopyranoside (IPTG).
   7814..7835    +  protein_bind   CAP binding site: CAP binding activates transcription in the presence of cAMP. E. coli catabolite activator protein
   7850..7880    +  promoter       lac promoter: promoter for the E. coli lac operon
   7884..7906    +  protein_bind   lac operator (fragment): The lac repressor binds to the lac operator to inhibit transcription in E. coli. This inhibition can be relieved by adding lactose or isopropyl-β-D-thiogalactopyranoside (IPTG). lac repressor encoded by lacI
   7949..7967    +  promoter       T3 promoter: promoter for bacteriophage T3 RNA polymerase
   7995..8221    +  promoter       RSV promoter: Rous sarcoma virus enhancer/promoter
   8222..8402    +  LTR            5' LTR (truncated): truncated 5' long terminal repeat (LTR) from HIV-1
   8449..8574    +  misc_feature   HIV-1 Ψ: packaging signal of human immunodeficiency virus type 1
   8558..8921    +  CDS            HIV-1 gag (fragment): gag protein from human immunodeficiency virus 1; gag
   9067..9300    +  misc_feature   RRE: The Rev response element (RRE) of HIV-1 allows for Rev-dependent mRNA export from the nucleus to the cytoplasm.
   9677..9703    +  CDS            Rev (fragment): human immunodeficiency virus 1 (HIV-1) Rev protein; rev; enhances nuclear export of unspliced and incompletely spliced viral mRNAs
   9710..9733    +  promoter       SV40 promoter (fragment): SV40 early promoter
   9734..9805    +  promoter       SV40 promoter (fragment): SV40 enhancer and early promoter
   9829..9964    +  rep_origin     SV40 ori: SV40 origin of replication
  10010..10606   +  CDS            PuroR (fragment): puromycin N-acetyltransferase; pac from Streptomyces; confers resistance to puromycin
  10655..10772   +  misc_feature   cPPT/CTS: central polypurine tract and central termination sequence of HIV-1
  10837..10903   +  CDS            small t antigen (fragment): SV40 (simian virus 40) small t antigen
>Addgene plasmid #144597 | TFORF3121 | addgene full sequence | sequence record 353748 | Addgene NGS Result
GGCTCCGGTGCCCGTCAGTGGGCAGAGCGCACATCGCCCACAGTCCCCGAGAAGTTGGGGGGAGGGGTCG
GCAATTGAACCGGTGCCTAGAGAAGGTGGCGCGGGGTAAACTGGGAAAGTGATGTCGTGTACTGGCTCCG
CCTTTTTCCCGAGGGTGGGGGAGAACCGTATATAAGTGCAGTAGTCGCCGTGAACGTTCTTTTTCGCAAC
GGGTTTGCCGCCAGAACACAGGTAAGTGCCGTGTGTGGTTCCCGCGGGCCTGGCCTCTTTACGGGTTATG
GCCCTTGCGTGCCTTGAATTACTTCCACCTGGCTGCAGTACGTGATTCTTGATCCCGAGCTTCGGGTTGG
AAGTGGGTGGGAGAGTTCGAGGCCTTGCGCTTAAGGAGCCCCTTCGCCTCGTGCTTGAGTTGAGGCCTGG
CCTGGGCGCTGGGGCCGCCGCGTGCGAATCTGGTGGCACCTTCGCGCCTGTCTCGCTGCTTTCGATAAGT
CTCTAGCCATTTAAAATTTTTGATGACCTGCTGCGACGCTTTTTTTCTGGCAAGATAGTCTTGTAAATGC
GGGCCAAGATCTGCACACTGGTATTTCGGTTTTTGGGGCCGCGGGCGGCGACGGGGCCCGTGCGTCCCAG
CGCACATGTTCGGCGAGGCGGGGCCTGCGAGCGCGGCCACCGAGAATCGGACGGGGGTAGTCTCAAGCTG
GCCGGCCTGCTCTGGTGCCTGGCCTCGCGCCGCCGTGTATCGCCCCGCCCTGGGCGGCAAGGCTGGCCCG
GTCGGCACCAGTTGCGTGAGCGGAAAGATGGCCGCTTCCCGGCCCTGCTGCAGGGAGCTCAAAATGGAGG
ACGCGGCGCTCGGGAGAGCGGGCGGGTGAGTCACCCACACAAAGGAAAAGGGCCTTTCCGTCCTCAGCCG
TCGCTTCATGTGACTCCACGGAGTACCGGGCGCCGTCCAGGCACCTCGATTAGTTCTCGAGCTTTTGGAG
TACGTCGTCTTTAGGTTGGGGGGAGGGGTTTTATGCGATGGAGTTTCCCCACACTGAGTGGGTGGAGACT
GAAGTTAGGCCAGCTTGGCACTTGATGTAATTCTCCTTGGAATTTGCCCTTTTTGAGTTTGGATCTTGGT
TCATTCTCAAGCCTCAGACAGTGGTTCAAAGTTTTTTTCTTCCATTTCAGGTGTCGTGAGGCTAGCACCG
CCACCATGGCGCAGGCGATCTTTGAGGCCCTGGAGGGAATGGACAATCAGACCGTTCTGGCTGTCCAGTC
ATTATTGGATGGCCAAGGAGCAGTCCCTGATCCGACAGGCCAGAGTGTCAATGCGCCCCCTGCTATCCAG
CCATTGGATGACGAGGATGTATTTCTCTGCGGGAAGTGTAAGAAGCAATTCAACTCGCTGCCAGCGTTTA
TGACCCACAAGCGGGAACAGTGCCAGGGGAATGCCCCCGCCCTGGCCACAGTCTCACTGGCCACCAACAG
CATCTACCCACCTTCGGCAGCACCCACAGCGGTCCAGCAGGCCCCAACTCCTGCCAATCGCCAGATCTCC
ACATACATCACAGTGCCCCCGTCCCCACTGATCCAGACCCTGGTGCAGGGGAACATCTTGGTGAGCGATG
ATGTGCTCATGTCTGCCATGTCAGCCTTCACATCCCTGGACCAGCCCATGCCCCAGGGCCCCCCACCTGT
GCAGAGCAGCCTGAACATGCATTCCGTGCCCAGCTACCTCACCCAGCCTCCACCTCCTCCTCCACCTCCT
CCACCACTGCCCCCACCGCCACCACCTCAGCCTCCACCACCTCCACCCCAGAGCCTGGGCCCCCCTGGGC
GTCCCAACCCTGGTGGGAACGGTGTGGTGGAGGTGTACAGTGCTGCTGCGCCCCTGGCTGGGAGTGGAAC
GGTGGAGATCCAGGCACTGGGGATGCAGCCCTACCCACCCCTAGAGGTGCCAAACCAGTGTGTGGAGCCT
CCAGTATATCCCACCCCCACAGTGTACAGCCCTGGCAAACAGGGATTCAAACCCAAAGGACCAAACCCCG
CCGCCCCCATGACCAGCGCCACCGGGGGCACGGTGGCCACCTTTGACTCTCCAGCAACGCTGAAGACCCG
ACGAGCTAAAGCTGCAGGGAAGCCAAAGGCTCAGAAACTCAAGTGCTCATACTGTGACAAGTCATTCACC
AAAAACTTTGACCTGCAGCAGCACATCCGAAGCCACACCGGTGAGAAGCCCTTCCAGTGCATTGCATGTG
GCCGTGCCTTTGCCCAGAAGTCTAATGTTAAGAAACACATGCAGACCCACAAGGTGTGGCCTCCAGGACA
CAGTGGTGGCACCGTGTCTCGAAACTCTGTGACCGTACAGGTCATGGCCCTGAACCCCAGCAGGCAGGAG
GACGAGGAAAGCACAGGGTTGGGCCAGCCCCTGCCGGGTGCGCCACAGCCCCAGGCCTTGTCCACAGCTG
GTGAGGAAGAGGGGGACAAGCCGGAGTCCAAGCAGGTGGTCCTCATCGACAGCTCCTACCTGTGCCAATT
CTGCCCCAGCAAATTCAGCACCTACTTCCAGCTCAAGTCTCACATGACCCAGCATAAGAATGAGCAGGTG
TACAAGTGTGTGGTCAAAAGCTGTGCCCAGACGTTCCCAAAGCTCGACACATTTCTGGAGCACATCAAGA
GCCACCAGGAGGAGCTGAGCTACCGCTGCCACCTCTGCGGCAAGGACTTCCCCTCGCTGTACGACCTGGG
CGTGCACCAGTACTCCCACAGCCTCCTGCCACAGCACAGCCCCAAGAAGGACAATGCCGTCTACAAGTGT
GTCAAATGTGTCAACAAATACTCCACCCCTGAGGCCCTGGAGCACCACCTGCAGACCGCCACTCACAACT
TCCCCTGCCCACACTGCCAGAAGGTGTTTCCTTGTGAACGCTACCTGCGGCGTCATCTGCCCACCCACGG
CAGCGGGGGCAGGTTCAAGTGCCAAGTGTGCAAGAAGTTCTTCCGGCGGGAGCATTATCTCAAACTGCAT
GCTCACATCCACTCGGGTGAGAAGCCCTACAAATGCTCAGTGTGCGAGTCTGCGTTCAACCGCAAGGACA
AACTGAAGAGACACATGTTGATCCACGAGCCCTTCAAGAAATACAAATGCCCTTTCTCGACGCACACAGG
CTGCAGTAAGGAGTTCAACCGGCCGGACAAGCTGAAGGCCCACATCCTCTCCCACTCTGGCATGAAGCTC
CACAAATGCGCCCTGTGCAGCAAGTCCTTCAGCCGCCGTGCCCACCTCGCCGAGCATCAGCGCGCCCACA
CGGGCAACTACAAGTTCCGCTGTGCTGGCTGCGCCAAGGGCTTTTCCCGCCACAAATACCTCAAAGATCA
CCGCTGTCGTCTCGGCCCCCAAAAGGACAAGGACCTGCAAACCCGGCGGCCCCCCCAGAGGAGGGCAGCC
CCCCGCAGTTGCGGCAGTGGTGGGCGCAAGGTGCTGACCCCCTTGCCTGACCCGCTGGGGCTGGAGGAGC
TGAAGGACACAGGGGCTGGGCTGGTGCCCGAGGCTGTCCCCGGCAAGCCGCCCTTCGCAGAGCCGGACGC
GGTGCTGTCCATCGTTGTGGGTGGTGCGGTGGGCGCGGAAACTGAGCTGGTGGTACCTGGACACGCTGAG
GGGCTGGGCTCCAACCTGGCTCTGGCGGAGCTGCAGGCTGGGGCCGAGGGCCCATGTGCCATGCTCGCTG
TGCCCGTCTACATCCAGGCCTCCGAGTAGTAATGAACTAGTCCGTAACTTGAAAGTATTTCGATTTCTTG
GCTTTATATATCTTGTGGAAAGGACGACAACGTCACTCACGCCATCTTTTCACGCGTTAAGTCGACAATC
AACCTCTGGATTACAAAATTTGTGAAAGATTGACTGGTATTCTTAACTATGTTGCTCCTTTTACGCTATG
TGGATACGCTGCTTTAATGCCTTTGTATCATGCTATTGCTTCCCGTATGGCTTTCATTTTCTCCTCCTTG
TATAAATCCTGGTTGCTGTCTCTTTATGAGGAGTTGTGGCCCGTTGTCAGGCAACGTGGCGTGGTGTGCA
CTGTGTTTGCTGACGCAACCCCCACTGGTTGGGGCATTGCCACCACCTGTCAGCTCCTTTCCGGGACTTT
CGCTTTCCCCCTCCCTATTGCCACGGCGGAACTCATCGCCGCCTGCCTTGCCCGCTGCTGGACAGGGGCT
CGGCTGTTGGGCACTGACAATTCCGTGGTGTTGTCGGGGAAATCATCGTCCTTTCCTTGGCTGCTCGCCT
GTGTTGCCACCTGGATTCTGCGCGGGACGTCCTTCTGCTACGTCCCTTCGGCCCTCAATCCAGCGGACCT
TCCTTCCCGCGGCCTGCTGCCGGCTCTGCGGCCTCTTCCGCGTCTTCGCCTTCGCCCTCAGACGAGTCGG
ATCTCCCTTTGGGCCGCCTCCCCGCGTCGACTTTAAGACCAATGACTTACAAGGCAGCTGTAGATCTTAG
CCACTTTTTAAAAGAAAAGGGGGGACTGGAAGGGCTAATTCACTCCCAACGAAGACAAGATCTGCTTTTT
GCTTGTACTGGGTCTCTCTGGTTAGACCAGATCTGAGCCTGGGAGCTCTCTGGCTAACTAGGGAACCCAC
TGCTTAAGCCTCAATAAAGCTTGCCTTGAGTGCTTCAAGTAGTGTGTGCCCGTCTGTTGTGTGACTCTGG
TAACTAGAGATCCCTCAGACCCTTTTAGTCAGTGTGGAAAATCTCTAGCAGTACGTATAGTAGTTCATGT
CATCTTATTATTCAGTATTTATAACTTGCAAAGAAATGAATATCAGAGAGTGAGAGGAACTTGTTTATTG
CAGCTTATAATGGTTACAAATAAAGCAATAGCATCACAAATTTCACAAATAAAGCATTTTTTTCACTGCA
TTCTAGTTGTGGTTTGTCCAAACTCATCAATGTATCTTATCATGTCTGGCTCTAGCTATCCCGCCCCTAA
CTCCGCCCATCCCGCCCCTAACTCCGCCCAGTTCCGCCCATTCTCCGCCCCATGGCTGACTAATTTTTTT
TATTTATGCAGAGGCCGAGGCCGCCTCGGCCTCTGAGCTATTCCAGAAGTAGTGAGGAGGCTTTTTTGGA
GGCCTAGGGACGTACCCAATTCGCCCTATAGTGAGTCGTATTACGCGCGCTCACTGGCCGTCGTTTTACA
ACGTCGTGACTGGGAAAACCCTGGCGTTACCCAACTTAATCGCCTTGCAGCACATCCCCCTTTCGCCAGC
TGGCGTAATAGCGAAGAGGCCCGCACCGATCGCCCTTCCCAACAGTTGCGCAGCCTGAATGGCGAATGGG
[124 nt withheld, positions 5321-5444]
C
[91 nt withheld, positions 5446-5536]
A
[49 nt withheld, positions 5538-5586]
CCTTTGACGTTGGAGTCCACGTTCTTT
[37 nt withheld, positions 5614-5650]
ACCCTATCTCGGTCTATTCTTTTGATTTATAAGGGATTTTGCCGATTTCGGCCTATTGGTTAAAAAATGA
GCTGATTTAACAAAAATTTAACGCGAATTTTAACAAAATATTAACGCTTACAATTTAGGTGGCACTTTTC
GGGGAAATGTGCGCGGAACCCCTATTTGTTTATTTTTCTAAATACATTCAAATATGTATCCGCTCATGAG
ACAATAACCCTGATAAATGCTTCAATAATATTGAAAAAGGAAGAGTATGAGTATTCAACATTTCCGTGTC
GCCCTTATTCCCTTTTTTGCGGCATTTTGCCTTCCTGTTTTTGCTCACCCAGAAACGCTGGTGAAAGTAA
AAGATGCTGAAGATCAGTTGGGTGCACGAGTGGGTTACATCGAACTGGATCTCAACAGCGGTAAGATCCT
TGAGAGTTTTCGCCCCGAAGAACGTTTTCCAATGATGAGCACTTTTAAAGTTCTGCTATGTGGCGCGGTA
TTATCCCGTATTGACGCCGGGCAAGAGCAACTCGGTCGCCGCATACACTATTCTCAGAATGACTTGGTTG
AGTACTCACCAGTCACAGAAAAGCATCTTACGGATGGCATGACAGTAAGAGAATTATGCAGTGCTGCCAT
AACCATGAGTGATAACACTGCGGCCAACTTACTTCTGACAACGATCGGAGGACCGAAGGAGCTAACCGCT
TTTTTGCACAACATGGGGGATCATGTAACTCGCCTTGATCGTTGGGAACCGGAGCTGAATGAAGCCATAC
CAAACGACGAGCGTGACACCACGATGCCTGTAGCAATGGCAACAACGTTGCGCAAACTATTAACTGGCGA
ACTACTTACTCTAGCTTCCCGGCAACAATTAATAGACTGGATGGAGGCGGATAAAGTTGCAGGACCACTT
CTGCGCTCGGCCCTTCCGGCTGGCTGGTTTATTGCTGATAAATCTGGAGCCGGTGAGCGTGGGTCTCGCG
GTATCATTGCAGCACTGGGGCCAGATGGTAAGCCCTCCCGTATCGTAGTTATCTACACGACGGGGAGTCA
GGCAACTATGGATGAACGAAATAGACAGATCGCTGAGATAGGTGCCTCACTGATTAAGCATTGGTAACTG
TCAGACCAAGTTTACTCATATATACTTTAGATTGATTTAAAACTTCATTTTTAATTTAAAAGGATCTAGG
TGAAGATCCTTTTTGATAATCTCATGACCAAAATCCCTTAACGTGAGTTTTCGTTCCACTGAGCGTCAGA
CCCCGTAGAAAAGATCAAAGGATCTTCTTGAGATCCTTTTTTTCTGCGCGTAATCTGCTGCTTGCAAACA
AAAAAACCACCGCTACCAGCGGTGGTTTGTTTGCCGGATCAAGAGCTACCAACTCTTTTTCCGAAGGTAA
CTGGCTTCAGCAGAGCGCAGATACCAAATACTGTTCTTCTAGTGTAGCCGTAGTTAGGCCACCACTTCAA
GAACTCTGTAGCACCGCCTACATACCTCGCTCTGCTAATCCTGTTACCAGTGGCTGCTGCCAGTGGCGAT
AAGTCGTGTCTTACCGGGTTGGACTCAAGACGATAGTTACCGGATAAGGCGCAGCGGTCGGGCTGAACGG
GGGGTTCGTGCACACAGCCCAGCTTGGAGCGAACGACCTACACCGAACTGAGATACCTACAGCGTGAGCT
ATGAGAAAGCGCCACGCTTCCCGAAGGGAGAAAGGCGGACAGGTATCCGGTAAGCGGCAGGGTCGGAACA
GGAGAGCGCACGAGGGAGCTTCCAGGGGGAAACGCCTGGTATCTTTATAGTCCTGTCGGGTTTCGCCACC
TCTGACTTGAGCGTCGATTTTTGTGATGCTCGTCAGGGGGGCGGAGCCTATGGAAAAACGCCAGCAACGC
GGCCTTTTTACGGTTCCTGGCCTTTTGCTGGCCTTTTGCTCACATGTTCTTTCCTGCGTTATCCCCTGAT
TCTGTGGATAACCGTATTACCGCCTTTGAGTGAGCTGATACCGCTCGCCGCAGCCGAACGACCGAGCGCA
GCGAGTCAGTGAGCGAGGAAGCGGAAGAGCGCCCAATACGCAAACCGCCTCTCCCCGCGCGTTGGCCGAT
TCATTAATGCAGCTGGCACGACAGGTTTCCCGACTGGAAAGCGGGCAGTGAGCGCAACGCAATTAATGTG
AGTTAGCTCACTCATTAGGCACCCCAGGCTTTACACTTTATGCTTCCGGCTCGTATGTTGTGTGGAATTG
TGAGCGGATAACAATTTCACACAGGAAACAGCTATGACCATGATTACGCCAAGCGCGCAATTAACCCTCA
CTAAAGGGAACAAAAGCTGGAGCTGCAAGCTTAATGTAGTCTTATGCAATACTCTTGTAGTCTTGCAACA
TGGTAACGATGAGTTAGCAACATGCCTTACAAGGAGAGAAAAAGCACCGTGCATGCCGATTGGTGGAAGT
AAGGTGGTACGATCGTGCCTTATTAGGAAGGCAACAGACGGGTCTGACATGGATTGGACGAACCACTGAA
TTGCCGCATTGCAGAGATATTGTATTTAAGTGCCTAGCTCGATACATAAACGGGTCTCTCTGGTTAGACC
AGATCTGAGCCTGGGAGCTCTCTGGCTAACTAGGGAACCCACTGCTTAAGCCTCAATAAAGCTTGCCTTG
AGTGCTTCAAGTAGTGTGTGCCCGTCTGTTGTGTGACTCTGGTAACTAGAGATCCCTCAGACCCTTTTAG
TCAGTGTGGAAAATCTCTAGCAGTGGCGCCCGAACAGGGACTTGAAAGCGAAAGGGAAACCAGAGGAGCT
CTCTCGACGCAGGACTCGGCTTGCTGAAGCGCGCACGGCAAGAGGCGAGGGGCGGCGACTGGTGAGTACG
CCAAAAATTTTGACTAGCGGAGGCTAGAAGGAGAGAGATGGGTGCGAGAGCGTCAGTATTAAGCGGGGGA
GAATTAGATCGCGATGGGAAAAAATTCGGTTAAGGCCAGGGGGAAAGAAAAAATATAAATTAAAACATAT
AGTATGGGCAAGCAGGGAGCTAGAACGATTCGCAGTTAATCCTGGCCTGTTAGAAACATCAGAAGGCTGT
AGACAAATACTGGGACAGCTACAACCATCCCTTCAGACAGGATCAGAAGAACTTAGATCATTATATAATA
CAGTAGCAACCCTCTATTGTGTGCATCAAAGGATAGAGATAAAAGACACCAAGGAAGCTTTAGACAAGAT
AGAGGAAGAGCAAAACAAAAGTAAGACCACCGCACAGCAAGCGGCCGCTGATCTTCAGACCTGGAGGAGG
AGATATGAGGGACAATTGGAGAAGTGAATTATATAAATATAAAGTAGTAAAAATTGAACCATTAGGAGTA
GCACCCACCAAGGCAAAGAGAAGAGTGGTGCAGAGAGAAAAAAGAGCAGTGGGAATAGGAGCTTTGTTCC
TTGGGTTCTTGGGAGCAGCAGGAAGCACTATGGGCGCAGCGTCAATGACGCTGACGGTACAGGCCAGACA
ATTATTGTCTGGTATAGTGCAGCAGCAGAACAATTTGCTGAGGGCTATTGAGGCGCAACAGCATCTGTTG
CAACTCACAGTCTGGGGCATCAAGCAGCTCCAGGCAAGAATCCTGGCTGTGGAAAGATACCTAAAGGATC
AACAGCTCCTGGGGATTTGGGGTTGCTCTGGAAAACTCATTTGCACCACTGCTGTGCCTTGGAATGCTAG
TTGGAGTAATAAATCTCTGGAACAGATTTGGAATCACACGACCTGGATGGAGTGGGACAGAGAAATTAAC
AATTACACAAGCTTAATACACTCCTTAATTGAAGAATCGCAAAACCAGCAAGAAAAGAATGAACAAGAAT
TATTGGAATTAGATAAATGGGCAAGTTTGTGGAATTGGTTTAACATAACAAATTGGCTGTGGTATATAAA
ATTATTCATAATGATAGTAGGAGGCTTGGTAGGTTTAAGAATAGTTTTTGCTGTACTTTCTATAGTGAAT
AGAGTTAGGCAGGGATATTCACCATTATCGTTTCAGACCCACCTCCCAACCCCGAGGGGACCCATGCATT
GCATCTCAATTAGTCAGCAACCAGGTGTGGAAAGTCCCCAGGCTCCCCAGCAGGCAGAAGTATGCAAAGC
ATGCGTCTCAATTAGTCAGCAACCATAGTCCCGCCCCTAACTCCGCCCATCCCGCCCCTAACTCCGCCCA
GTTCCGCCCATTCTCCGCCCCATGGCTGACTAATTTTTTTTATTTATGCAGAGGCCGAGGCCGCCTCGGC
CTCTGAGCTATTCCAGAAGTAGTGAGGAGGCTTTTTTGGAGGCCTAGGCTTTTGCAAAAAGCTTTCTAGA
GGTACCACCGGAGCTTACCATGACCGAGTACAAGCCCACGGTGCGCCTCGCCACCCGCGACGACGTCCCC
AGGGCCGTACGCACCCTCGCCGCCGCGTTCGCCGACTACCCCGCCACGCGCCACACCGTCGATCCGGACC
GCCACATCGAGCGGGTCACCGAGCTGCAAGAACTCTTCCTCACGCGCGTCGGGCTCGACATCGGCAAGGT
GTGGGTCGCGGACGACGGCGCCGCCGTGGCGGTCTGGACCACGCCGGAGAGCGTCGAAGCGGGGGCGGTG
TTCGCCGAGATCGGCCCGCGCATGGCCGAGTTGAGCGGTTCCCGGCTGGCCGCGCAGCAACAGATGGAAG
GCCTCCTGGCGCCGCACCGGCCCAAGGAGCCCGCGTGGTTCCTGGCCACCGTCGGCGTCTCGCCCGACCA
CCAGGGCAAGGGTCTGGGCAGCGCCGTCGTGCTCCCCGGAGTGGAGGCGGCCGAGCGCGCCGGGGTGCCC
GCCTTCCTGGAGACCTCCGCGCCCCGCAACCTCCCCTTCTACGAGCGGCTCGGCTTCACCGTCACCGCCG
ACGTCGAGGTGCCCGAAGGACCGCGCACCTGGTGCATGACCCGCAAGCCCGGTGCCAGTTAACGAATTCT
AGATCTTGAGACAAATGGCAGTATTCATCCACAATTTTAAAAGAAAAGGGGGGATTGGGGGGTACAGTGC
AGGGGAAAGAATAGTAGACATAATAGCAACAGACATACAAACTAAAGAATTACAAAAACAAATTACAAAA
ATTCAAAATTTTCGGGTTTATTACAGGGACAGCAGAGATCCACTTTGGCGCCGGCTCGAGGCCTGCAGGT
GCAAAGATGGATAAAGTTTTAAACAGAGAGGAATCTTTGCAGCTAATGGACCTTCTAGGTCTTGAAAGGA
GTGGGAATT
