>Addgene plasmid #144597 | TFORF3121 | depositor partial sequence | sequence record 285906 | Insert
ACCGCCACCATGGCGCAGGCGATCTTTGAGGCCCTGGAGGGAATGGACAATCAGACCGTTCTGGCTGTCC
AGTCATTATTGGATGGCCAAGGAGCAGTCCCTGATCCGACAGGCCAGAGTGTCAATGCGCCCCCTGCTAT
CCAGCCATTGGATGACGAGGATGTATTTCTCTGCGGGAAGTGTAAGAAGCAATTCAACTCGCTGCCAGCG
TTTATGACCCACAAGCGGGAACAGTGCCAGGGGAATGCCCCCGCCCTGGCCACAGTCTCACTGGCCACCA
ACAGCATCTACCCACCTTCGGCAGCACCCACAGCGGTCCAGCAGGCCCCAACTCCTGCCAATCGCCAGAT
CTCCACATACATCACAGTGCCCCCGTCCCCACTGATCCAGACCCTGGTGCAGGGGAACATCTTGGTGAGC
GATGATGTGCTCATGTCTGCCATGTCAGCCTTCACATCCCTGGACCAGCCCATGCCCCAGGGCCCCCCAC
CTGTGCAGAGCAGCCTGAACATGCATTCCGTGCCCAGCTACCTCACCCAGCCTCCACCTCCTCCTCCACC
TCCTCCACCACTGCCCCCACCGCCACCACCTCAGCCTCCACCACCTCCACCCCAGAGCCTGGGCCCCCCT
GGGCGTCCCAACCCTGGTGGGAACGGTGTGGTGGAGGTGTACAGTGCTGCTGCGCCCCTGGCTGGGAGTG
GAACGGTGGAGATCCAGGCACTGGGGATGCAGCCCTACCCACCCCTAGAGGTGCCAAACCAGTGTGTGGA
GCCTCCAGTATATCCCACCCCCACAGTGTACAGCCCTGGCAAACAGGGATTCAAACCCAAAGGACCAAAC
CCCGCCGCCCCCATGACCAGCGCCACCGGGGGCACGGTGGCCACCTTTGACTCTCCAGCAACGCTGAAGA
CCCGACGAGCTAAAGCTGCAGGGAAGCCAAAGGCTCAGAAACTCAAGTGCTCATACTGTGACAAGTCATT
CACCAAAAACTTTGACCTGCAGCAGCACATCCGAAGCCACACCGGTGAGAAGCCCTTCCAGTGCATTGCA
TGTGGCCGTGCCTTTGCCCAGAAGTCTAATGTTAAGAAACACATGCAGACCCACAAGGTGTGGCCTCCAG
GACACAGTGGTGGCACCGTGTCTCGAAACTCTGTGACCGTACAGGTCATGGCCCTGAACCCCAGCAGGCA
GGAGGACGAGGAAAGCACAGGGTTGGGCCAGCCCCTGCCGGGTGCGCCACAGCCCCAGGCCTTGTCCACA
GCTGGTGAGGAAGAGGGGGACAAGCCGGAGTCCAAGCAGGTGGTCCTCATCGACAGCTCCTACCTGTGCC
AATTCTGCCCCAGCAAATTCAGCACCTACTTCCAGCTCAAGTCTCACATGACCCAGCATAAGAATGAGCA
GGTGTACAAGTGTGTGGTCAAAAGCTGTGCCCAGACGTTCCCAAAGCTCGACACATTTCTGGAGCACATC
AAGAGCCACCAGGAGGAGCTGAGCTACCGCTGCCACCTCTGCGGCAAGGACTTCCCCTCGCTGTACGACC
TGGGCGTGCACCAGTACTCCCACAGCCTCCTGCCACAGCACAGCCCCAAGAAGGACAATGCCGTCTACAA
GTGTGTCAAATGTGTCAACAAATACTCCACCCCTGAGGCCCTGGAGCACCACCTGCAGACCGCCACTCAC
AACTTCCCCTGCCCACACTGCCAGAAGGTGTTTCCTTGTGAACGCTACCTGCGGCGTCATCTGCCCACCC
ACGGCAGCGGGGGCAGGTTCAAGTGCCAAGTGTGCAAGAAGTTCTTCCGGCGGGAGCATTATCTCAAACT
GCATGCTCACATCCACTCGGGTGAGAAGCCCTACAAATGCTCAGTGTGCGAGTCTGCGTTCAACCGCAAG
GACAAACTGAAGAGACACATGTTGATCCACGAGCCCTTCAAGAAATACAAATGCCCTTTCTCGACGCACA
CAGGCTGCAGTAAGGAGTTCAACCGGCCGGACAAGCTGAAGGCCCACATCCTCTCCCACTCTGGCATGAA
GCTCCACAAATGCGCCCTGTGCAGCAAGTCCTTCAGCCGCCGTGCCCACCTCGCCGAGCATCAGCGCGCC
CACACGGGCAACTACAAGTTCCGCTGTGCTGGCTGCGCCAAGGGCTTTTCCCGCCACAAATACCTCAAAG
ATCACCGCTGTCGTCTCGGCCCCCAAAAGGACAAGGACCTGCAAACCCGGCGGCCCCCCCAGAGGAGGGC
AGCCCCCCGCAGTTGCGGCAGTGGTGGGCGCAAGGTGCTGACCCCCTTGCCTGACCCGCTGGGGCTGGAG
GAGCTGAAGGACACAGGGGCTGGGCTGGTGCCCGAGGCTGTCCCCGGCAAGCCGCCCTTCGCAGAGCCGG
ACGCGGTGCTGTCCATCGTTGTGGGTGGTGCGGTGGGCGCGGAAACTGAGCTGGTGGTACCTGGACACGC
TGAGGGGCTGGGCTCCAACCTGGCTCTGGCGGAGCTGCAGGCTGGGGCCGAGGGCCCATGTGCCATGCTC
GCTGTGCCCGTCTACATCCAGGCCTCCGAGTAGTAATGAACTAGTCCGTAACTTGAAAGTATTTCGATTT
CTTGGCTTTATATATCTTGTGGAAAGGACGACAACGTCACTCACGCCATCTTTTC
