>Addgene plasmid #144597 | TFORF3121 | depositor partial sequence | sequence record 285907 | Barcode
CAACGTCACTCACGCCATCTTTTC
